Addgene plasmid #132220: pDONR221_SLC6A9
Purpose: Gateway entry clone with codon-optimized ORF sequence for subcloning into custom expression vectors
Depositing lab: RESOLUTE Consortium & Giulio Superti-Furga. Depositing organization: CeMM Research Center for Molecular Medicine. Publication: The RESOLUTE consortium: unlocking SLC transporters for drug discovery. Superti-Furga G, Lackner D, Wiedmer T, Ingles-Prieto A, Barbosa B, Girardi E, Goldmann U, Gurtl B, Klavins K, Klimek C, Lindinger S, Lineiro-Retes E, Muller AC, Onstein S, Redinger G, Reil D, Sedlyarov V, Wolf G, Crawford M, Everley R, ... Steppan CM. Nat Rev Drug Discov. 2020 Jul;19(7):429-430. doi: 10.1038/d41573-020-00056-6. PubMed 32265506.
Backbone
  Vector backbone: pDONR221
  Backbone manufacturer: Thermo Fisher Scientific
  Backbone size w/o insert (bp): 2550
  Vector type: Mammalian Expression
Growth in bacteria
  Bacterial resistance: Kanamycin, 50 μg/mL
  Growth temperature: 37°C
  Growth strain: Stbl3
  Copy number: High Copy
Gene/Insert
  Gene/Insert name: SLC6A9 (alt name: GLYT1)
  Species: H. sapiens (human)
  Insert size (bp): 2118
  Entrez Gene: SLC6A9 (a.k.a. GCENSG, GLYT1)
  Cloning method: Gateway Cloning
  Sequencing primers: 5′ M13-fwd; 3′ M13-rev
Terms and licenses: Academic/Nonprofit Terms; Industry Terms
Depositor comments: For more information on the full Resolute plasmid collection, please see www.addgene.org/depositor-collections/re-solute/. Please provide your feedback on this plasmid to the RESOLUTE consortium by filling out their RESOLUTE repository feedback form: https://forms.office.com/Pages/ResponsePage.aspx?id=0e05yklzmkS7rjFGQL4N7z4feCLQvEJAmVcOCM_u885UN1JJRko0Ukg4TVQwNTZLOUxPQVJWT1NHUCQlQCN0PWcu
How to cite: pDONR221_SLC6A9 was a gift from RESOLUTE Consortium & Giulio Superti-Furga (Addgene plasmid # 132220 ; http://n2t.net/addgene:132220 ; RRID:Addgene_132220)
