[The description below was written by a language model from this plasmid's Addgene catalogue record and pLannotate feature annotations shown in this document.]
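Description:
pDONR221_SLC6A9 is a Gateway entry clone built on the commercial pDONR221 backbone, carrying a codon-optimized open reading frame for human SLC6A9, also known as GLYT1. This gene encodes a sodium-dependent, high-affinity glycine transporter that clears glycine from the synapse and may help regulate glycine levels in NMDA receptor-mediated neurotransmission. The sequenced plasmid is 4,668 nt, with the 2,118 bp ORF occupying the region between the attL1 and attL2 recombination sites. It is propagated in E. coli as a high-copy plasmid through a ColE1/pUC-type origin and is selected with kanamycin via the aph(3')-Ia (KanR) gene.

Although the catalogue lists the vector type as mammalian expression, the annotated features show no eukaryotic promoter or polyadenylation signal driving the insert, consistent with its stated role as an entry clone rather than an expression plasmid. The attL sites allow the ORF to be transferred directionally by an LR Clonase reaction into any attR-containing destination vector, which then supplies the promoter, tags and selection appropriate to the chosen host. The rrnB T1 and T2 terminators upstream of attL1 insulate the insert from read-through transcription from the backbone. A T7 promoter lies just beyond attL2 in reverse orientation, pointing back toward the insert. Short lacI and lacZα fragments are backbone remnants with no evident function. M13 forward and reverse priming sites flank the cassette for sequence verification. The plasmid belongs to a consortium collection of solute carrier (SLC) transporter clones assembled to support functional study and drug discovery on this protein family.
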