Features (pLannotate 1.2.2; 10 found; start..end, strand, type, name):
    121..213     +  CDS            lacI (fragment): lac repressor; lacI; The lac repressor binds to the lac operator to inhibit transcription in E. coli. This inhibition can be relieved by adding lactose or isopropyl-β-D-thiogalactopyranoside (IPTG).
    268..295     -  terminator     rrnB T2 terminator: transcription terminator T2 from the E. coli rrnB gene
    427..470     +  terminator     rrnB T1 terminator: Escherichia coli rrnB; transcription terminator T1 from the E. coli rrnB gene
    517..553     -  CDS            lacZα (fragment): LacZα fragment of β-galactosidase; lacZ fragment
    569..668     +  protein_bind   attL1: mutant version of attL; recombination site for the Gateway® LR reaction LR Clonase™
    674..2791    +  CDS            SLC6A9: SC6A9_HUMAN - Experimental evidence at protein level: Swiss-Prot protein existence level 1. Terminates the action of glycine by its high affinity sodium- dependent reuptake into presynaptic terminals. May play a role in regulation of glycine levels in NMDA receptor-mediated neurotransmission. From Homo sapiens (Human).
   2793..2892    -  protein_bind   attL2: mutant version of attL; recombination site for the Gateway® LR reaction LR Clonase™
   2910..2928    -  promoter       T7 promoter: promoter for bacteriophage T7 RNA polymerase
   3062..3871    +  CDS            KanR: aminoglycoside phosphotransferase; aph(3')-Ia; confers resistance to kanamycin in bacteria or G418 (Geneticin®) in eukaryotes
   4018..4606    +  rep_origin     ori: high-copy-number ColE1/pMB1/pBR322/pUC origin of replication
>Addgene plasmid #132220 | pDONR221_SLC6A9 | addgene full sequence | sequence record 262667 | Addgene NGS Result
CTTTCCTGCGTTATCCCCTGATTCTGTGGATAACCGTATTACCGCCTTTGAGTGAGCTGATACCGCTCGC
CGCAGCCGAACGACCGAGCGCAGCGAGTCAGTGAGCGAGGAAGCGGAAGAGCGCCCAATACGCAAACCGC
CTCTCCCCGCGCGTTGGCCGATTCATTAATGCAGCTGGCACGACAGGTTTCCCGACTGGAAAGCGGGCAG
TGAGCGCAACGCAATTAATACGCGTACCGCTAGCCAGGAAGAGTTTGTAGAAACGCAAAAAGGCCATCCG
TCAGGATGGCCTTCTGCTTAGTTTGATGCCTGGCAGTTTATGGCGGGCGTCCTGCCCGCCACCCTCCGGG
CCGTTGCTTCACAACGTTCAAATCCGCTCCCGGCGGATTTGTCCTACTCAGGAGAGCGTTCACCGACAAA
CAACAGATAAAACGAAAGGCCCAGTCTTCCGACTGAGCCTTTCGTTTTATTTGATGCCTGGCAGTTCCCT
ACTCTCGCGTTAACGCTAGCATGGATGTTTTCCCAGTCACGACGTTGTAAAACGACGGCCAGTCTTAAGC
TCGGGCCCCAAATAATGATTTTATTTTGACTGATAGTGACCTGTTCGTTGCAACACATTGATGAGCAATG
CTTTTTTATAATGCCAACTTTGTACAAAAAAGCAGGCTCCACCATGAGCGGAGGCGACACCAGGGCAGCA
ATCGCACGGCCCAGAATGGCCGCCGCCCACGGCCCTGTGGCCCCAAGCTCCCCCGAGCAGGTGACACTGC
TGCCAGTGCAGAGATCCTTCTTTCTGCCACCTTTCTCTGGAGCAACCCCATCCACATCTCTGGCAGAGTC
CGTGCTGAAGGTCTGGCACGGCGCCTACAACTCTGGCCTGCTGCCTCAGCTGATGGCCCAGCACAGCCTG
GCAATGGCACAGAACGGAGCAGTGCCATCCGAGGCAACCAAGCGGGATCAGAATCTGAAGAGAGGCAACT
GGGGCAATCAGATCGAGTTTGTGCTGACATCCGTGGGATACGCAGTGGGACTGGGAAACGTGTGGAGGTT
CCCATACCTGTGCTATCGCAATGGCGGCGGCGCCTTTATGTTCCCCTACTTCATCATGCTGATCTTCTGT
GGCATCCCTCTGTTCTTTATGGAGCTGAGCTTTGGCCAGTTCGCATCCCAGGGATGCCTGGGCGTGTGGA
GGATCTCTCCTATGTTTAAGGGCGTGGGCTACGGCATGATGGTGGTGAGCACCTATATCGGCATCTACTA
TAACGTGGTCATCTGTATCGCCTTCTACTATTTCTTTTCTAGCATGACACACGTGCTGCCCTGGGCCTAC
TGCAACAATCCTTGGAATACCCACGACTGTGCCGGCGTGCTGGATGCCTCTAACCTGACAAATGGAAGCA
GACCAGCCGCCCTGCCATCCAACCTGTCTCACCTGCTGAATCACTCCCTGCAGCGGACCAGCCCATCCGA
GGAGTACTGGAGACTGTATGTGCTGAAGCTGTCTGACGATATCGGCAATTTTGGAGAGGTGCGGCTGCCA
CTGCTGGGATGCCTGGGCGTGAGCTGGCTGGTGGTGTTCCTGTGCCTGATCAGAGGCGTGAAGTCCTCTG
GCAAGGTGGTGTACTTTACCGCCACATTCCCTTATGTGGTGCTGACCATCCTGTTTGTGAGGGGAGTGAC
ACTGGAGGGAGCCTTCGACGGCATCATGTACTATCTGACCCCACAGTGGGACAAGATCCTGGAGGCAAAA
GTGTGGGGCGATGCAGCATCCCAGATCTTTTACTCTCTGGGATGCGCATGGGGAGGACTGATCACAATGG
CCAGCTACAACAAGTTCCACAACAATTGCTATAGGGATAGCGTGATCATCTCCATCACCAATTGTGCCAC
AAGCGTGTACGCCGGCTTTGTGATCTTCTCCATCCTGGGCTTTATGGCAAACCACCTGGGAGTGGACGTG
TCCAGGGTGGCAGATCACGGACCAGGACTGGCCTTCGTGGCATATCCAGAGGCCCTGACCCTGCTGCCTA
TCTCTCCACTGTGGAGCCTGCTGTTCTTTTTCATGCTGATCCTGCTGGGCCTGGGCACACAGTTCTGTCT
GCTGGAGACCCTGGTGACAGCCATCGTGGACGAAGTGGGCAATGAGTGGATCCTGCAGAAGAAGACCTAC
GTGACACTGGGAGTGGCAGTGGCAGGCTTTCTGCTGGGAATCCCACTGACCTCTCAGGCAGGCATCTACT
GGCTGCTGCTGATGGACAACTATGCCGCCTCTTTCAGCCTGGTGGTCATCTCCTGCATCATGTGCGTGGC
CATCATGTACATCTATGGCCACAGGAATTATTTTCAGGATATCCAGATGATGCTGGGCTTCCCACCCCCT
CTGTTTTTCCAGATCTGCTGGCGCTTTGTGAGCCCCGCCATCATCTTTTTCATCCTGGTGTTCACCGTGA
TCCAGTACCAGCCTATCACATATAACCACTACCAGTATCCAGGCTGGGCCGTGGCCATCGGCTTTCTGAT
GGCCCTGAGCTCCGTGCTGTGCATCCCTCTGTACGCCATGTTCAGGCTGTGCCGCACCGACGGCGATACA
CTGCTGCAGAGGCTGAAGAATGCCACCAAGCCTAGCAGGGACTGGGGACCAGCCCTGCTGGAGCACCGGA
CCGGCAGATATGCACCAACAATCGCACCATCCCCAGAGGACGGATTCGAGGTGCAGCCACTGCACCCTGA
TAAGGCCCAGATCCCTATCGTGGGCTCTAACGGCTCTAGCAGGCTGCAGGATAGCCGCATCGACCCAGCT
TTCTTGTACAAAGTTGGCATTATAAGAAAGCATTGCTTATCAATTTGTTGCAACGAACAGGTCACTATCA
GTCAAAATAAAATCATTATTTGCCATCCAGCTGATATCCCCTATAGTGAGTCGTATTACATGGTCATAGC
TGTTTCCTGGCAGCTCTGGCCCGTGTCTCAAAATCTCTGATGTTACATTGCACAAGATAAAAATATATCA
TCATGAACAATAAAACTGTCTGCTTACATAAACAGTAATACAAGGGGTGTTATGAGCCATATTCAACGGG
AAACGTCGAGGCCGCGATTAAATTCCAACATGGATGCTGATTTATATGGGTATAAATGGGCTCGCGATAA
TGTCGGGCAATCAGGTGCGACAATCTATCGCTTGTATGGGAAGCCCGATGCGCCAGAGTTGTTTCTGAAA
CATGGCAAAGGTAGCGTTGCCAATGATGTTACAGATGAGATGGTCAGACTAAACTGGCTGACGGAATTTA
TGCCTCTTCCGACCATCAAGCATTTTATCCGTACTCCTGATGATGCATGGTTACTCACCACTGCGATCCC
CGGAAAAACAGCATTCCAGGTATTAGAAGAATATCCTGATTCAGGTGAAAATATTGTTGATGCGCTGGCA
GTGTTCCTGCGCCGGTTGCATTCGATTCCTGTTTGTAATTGTCCTTTTAACAGCGATCGCGTATTTCGTC
TCGCTCAGGCGCAATCACGAATGAATAACGGTTTGGTTGATGCGAGTGATTTTGATGACGAGCGTAATGG
CTGGCCTGTTGAACAAGTCTGGAAAGAAATGCATAAACTTTTGCCATTCTCACCGGATTCAGTCGTCACT
CATGGTGATTTCTCACTTGATAACCTTATTTTTGACGAGGGGAAATTAATAGGTTGTATTGATGTTGGAC
GAGTCGGAATCGCAGACCGATACCAGGATCTTGCCATCCTATGGAACTGCCTCGGTGAGTTTTCTCCTTC
ATTACAGAAACGGCTTTTTCAAAAATATGGTATTGATAATCCTGATATGAATAAATTGCAGTTTCATTTG
ATGCTCGATGAGTTTTTCTAATCAGAATTGGTTAATTGGTTGTAACACTGGCAGAGCATTACGCTGACTT
GACGGGACGGCGCAAGCTCATGACCAAAATCCCTTAACGTGAGTTACGCGTCGTTCCACTGAGCGTCAGA
CCCCGTAGAAAAGATCAAAGGATCTTCTTGAGATCCTTTTTTTCTGCGCGTAATCTGCTGCTTGCAAACA
AAAAAACCACCGCTACCAGCGGTGGTTTGTTTGCCGGATCAAGAGCTACCAACTCTTTTTCCGAAGGTAA
CTGGCTTCAGCAGAGCGCAGATACCAAATACTGTTCTTCTAGTGTAGCCGTAGTTAGGCCACCACTTCAA
GAACTCTGTAGCACCGCCTACATACCTCGCTCTGCTAATCCTGTTACCAGTGGCTGCTGCCAGTGGCGAT
AAGTCGTGTCTTACCGGGTTGGACTCAAGACGATAGTTACCGGATAAGGCGCAGCGGTCGGGCTGAACGG
GGGGTTCGTGCACACAGCCCAGCTTGGAGCGAACGACCTACACCGAACTGAGATACCTACAGCGTGAGCT
ATGAGAAAGCGCCACGCTTCCCGAAGGGAGAAAGGCGGACAGGTATCCGGTAAGCGGCAGGGTCGGAACA
GGAGAGCGCACGAGGGAGCTTCCAGGGGGAAACGCCTGGTATCTTTATAGTCCTGTCGGGTTTCGCCACC
TCTGACTTGAGCGTCGATTTTTGTGATGCTCGTCAGGGGGGCGGAGCCTATGGAAAAACGCCAGCAACGC
GGCCTTTTTACGGTTCCTGGCCTTTTGCTGGCCTTTTGCTCACATGTT
