>Addgene plasmid #132220 | pDONR221_SLC6A9 | depositor partial sequence | sequence record 253840 | Codon-optimized ORF of SLC6A9
ATGAGCGGAGGCGACACCAGGGCAGCAATCGCACGGCCCAGAATGGCCGCCGCCCACGGCCCTGTGGCCC
CAAGCTCCCCCGAGCAGGTGACACTGCTGCCAGTGCAGAGATCCTTCTTTCTGCCACCTTTCTCTGGAGC
AACCCCATCCACATCTCTGGCAGAGTCCGTGCTGAAGGTCTGGCACGGCGCCTACAACTCTGGCCTGCTG
CCTCAGCTGATGGCCCAGCACAGCCTGGCAATGGCACAGAACGGAGCAGTGCCATCCGAGGCAACCAAGC
GGGATCAGAATCTGAAGAGAGGCAACTGGGGCAATCAGATCGAGTTTGTGCTGACATCCGTGGGATACGC
AGTGGGACTGGGAAACGTGTGGAGGTTCCCATACCTGTGCTATCGCAATGGCGGCGGCGCCTTTATGTTC
CCCTACTTCATCATGCTGATCTTCTGTGGCATCCCTCTGTTCTTTATGGAGCTGAGCTTTGGCCAGTTCG
CATCCCAGGGATGCCTGGGCGTGTGGAGGATCTCTCCTATGTTTAAGGGCGTGGGCTACGGCATGATGGT
GGTGAGCACCTATATCGGCATCTACTATAACGTGGTCATCTGTATCGCCTTCTACTATTTCTTTTCTAGC
ATGACACACGTGCTGCCCTGGGCCTACTGCAACAATCCTTGGAATACCCACGACTGTGCCGGCGTGCTGG
ATGCCTCTAACCTGACAAATGGAAGCAGACCAGCCGCCCTGCCATCCAACCTGTCTCACCTGCTGAATCA
CTCCCTGCAGCGGACCAGCCCATCCGAGGAGTACTGGAGACTGTATGTGCTGAAGCTGTCTGACGATATC
GGCAATTTTGGAGAGGTGCGGCTGCCACTGCTGGGATGCCTGGGCGTGAGCTGGCTGGTGGTGTTCCTGT
GCCTGATCAGAGGCGTGAAGTCCTCTGGCAAGGTGGTGTACTTTACCGCCACATTCCCTTATGTGGTGCT
GACCATCCTGTTTGTGAGGGGAGTGACACTGGAGGGAGCCTTCGACGGCATCATGTACTATCTGACCCCA
CAGTGGGACAAGATCCTGGAGGCAAAAGTGTGGGGCGATGCAGCATCCCAGATCTTTTACTCTCTGGGAT
GCGCATGGGGAGGACTGATCACAATGGCCAGCTACAACAAGTTCCACAACAATTGCTATAGGGATAGCGT
GATCATCTCCATCACCAATTGTGCCACAAGCGTGTACGCCGGCTTTGTGATCTTCTCCATCCTGGGCTTT
ATGGCAAACCACCTGGGAGTGGACGTGTCCAGGGTGGCAGATCACGGACCAGGACTGGCCTTCGTGGCAT
ATCCAGAGGCCCTGACCCTGCTGCCTATCTCTCCACTGTGGAGCCTGCTGTTCTTTTTCATGCTGATCCT
GCTGGGCCTGGGCACACAGTTCTGTCTGCTGGAGACCCTGGTGACAGCCATCGTGGACGAAGTGGGCAAT
GAGTGGATCCTGCAGAAGAAGACCTACGTGACACTGGGAGTGGCAGTGGCAGGCTTTCTGCTGGGAATCC
CACTGACCTCTCAGGCAGGCATCTACTGGCTGCTGCTGATGGACAACTATGCCGCCTCTTTCAGCCTGGT
GGTCATCTCCTGCATCATGTGCGTGGCCATCATGTACATCTATGGCCACAGGAATTATTTTCAGGATATC
CAGATGATGCTGGGCTTCCCACCCCCTCTGTTTTTCCAGATCTGCTGGCGCTTTGTGAGCCCCGCCATCA
TCTTTTTCATCCTGGTGTTCACCGTGATCCAGTACCAGCCTATCACATATAACCACTACCAGTATCCAGG
CTGGGCCGTGGCCATCGGCTTTCTGATGGCCCTGAGCTCCGTGCTGTGCATCCCTCTGTACGCCATGTTC
AGGCTGTGCCGCACCGACGGCGATACACTGCTGCAGAGGCTGAAGAATGCCACCAAGCCTAGCAGGGACT
GGGGACCAGCCCTGCTGGAGCACCGGACCGGCAGATATGCACCAACAATCGCACCATCCCCAGAGGACGG
ATTCGAGGTGCAGCCACTGCACCCTGATAAGGCCCAGATCCCTATCGTGGGCTCTAACGGCTCTAGCAGG
CTGCAGGATAGCCGCATC
